Addgene plasmid #207185: pFUW-TetO-ASB2
Purpose: doxycycline-inducible expression of Human ASB2 in mammalian cells
Depositing lab: Filipe Pereira. Depositing organization: Center for Neuroscience and Cell Biology, University of Coimbra. Publication: Anchored screening identifies transcription factor blueprints underlying dendritic cell diversity and subset-specific anti-tumor immunity. Henriques-Oliveira L, Altman AR, Kurochkin I, Ascic E, Halitzki E, Matei A, Pértiga-Cabral D, Ulmert I, Holst S, Nair MS, Cunha PP, Park S, Vergani S, Kharas MG, Yuan J, Lahl K, Rosa FF, Pires CF, Pereira C-F. Immunity. 58, 1-20. October 2025. 10.1016/j.immuni.2025.08.001.
Backbone
  Vector backbone: pFUW-TetO
  Vector type: Mammalian Expression, Lentiviral
Growth in bacteria
  Bacterial resistance: Ampicillin, 100 μg/mL
  Growth temperature: 37°C
  Growth strain: NEB Stable
  Copy number: High Copy
Gene/Insert
  Gene/Insert name: pFUW-TetO-ASB2
  Species: H. sapiens (human)
  Insert size (bp): 1764
  Promoter: CMV
  Cloning method: Restriction Enzyme; 5′ cloning site AgeI (unknown if destroyed); 3′ cloning site NheI (unknown if destroyed)
  Sequencing primers: 5′ TCCACGCTGTTTTGACCTCC
Terms and licenses: Academic/Nonprofit Terms; Industry Terms: Not Available to Industry
How to cite: pFUW-TetO-ASB2 was a gift from Filipe Pereira (Addgene plasmid # 207185 ; http://n2t.net/addgene:207185 ; RRID:Addgene_207185)
