[The description below was written by a language model from this plasmid's Addgene catalogue record and pLannotate feature annotations shown in this document.]
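Description:
pFUW-TetO-ASB2 is a roughly 10.2 kb HIV-1-based lentiviral transfer plasmid built on the pFUW-TetO backbone for doxycycline-inducible expression of human ASB2 in mammalian cells. It is maintained in E. coli through a high-copy ColE1/pUC-type origin with ampicillin resistance (AmpR), and it also carries an f1 origin. Outside the lentiviral unit sits an SV40/EM7-driven BleoR cassette with an SV40 poly(A) signal. This cassette could confer Zeocin resistance on transfected cells or bacteria, but it would not be packaged into virus.

The viral genome is transcribed from a CMV enhancer/promoter fused to a truncated 5' LTR, which makes production of the genomic RNA independent of Tat. Downstream are the Ψ packaging signal with a gag fragment, the RRE for Rev-dependent nuclear export, and the cPPT/CTS, which aids nuclear import of the reverse-transcribed genome. The payload follows: a tetracycline response element with seven tetO copies joined to a minimal CMV promoter drives the ASB2 coding sequence. The catalogue lists this insert as 1764 bp, cloned between AgeI and NheI sites. The catalogue's "CMV" promoter entry therefore corresponds to this TRE/minimal CMV arrangement, not to a constitutive promoter. A WPRE after the insert enhances transcript stability and expression, followed by a truncated 3' LTR and a bGH poly(A) signal.

No tetracycline transactivator is annotated in the plasmid, so induction requires one (such as rtTA) to be supplied separately. No tag or reporter is annotated within the provirus. The associated publication concerns screening of factors underlying dendritic cell diversity, which suggests use in lentiviral overexpression or reprogramming-type experiments.
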