Features (pLannotate 1.2.2; 32 found; start..end, strand, type, name):
     27..406     +  enhancer       CMV enhancer: human cytomegalovirus immediate early enhancer
    407..606     +  promoter       CMV promoter: human cytomegalovirus (CMV) immediate early promoter
    624..804     +  LTR            5' LTR (truncated): truncated 5' long terminal repeat (LTR) from HIV-1
    851..976     +  misc_feature   HIV-1 Ψ: packaging signal of human immunodeficiency virus type 1
    960..1323    +  CDS            HIV-1 gag (fragment): gag protein from human immunodeficiency virus 1; gag
   1469..1702    +  misc_feature   RRE: The Rev response element (RRE) of HIV-1 allows for Rev-dependent mRNA export from the nucleus to the cytoplasm.
   2079..2179    +  CDS            Rev (fragment): human immunodeficiency virus 1 (HIV-1) Rev protein; rev; enhances nuclear export of unspliced and incompletely spliced viral mRNAs
   2229..2346    +  misc_feature   cPPT/CTS: central polypurine tract and central termination sequence of HIV-1
   2403..2673    +  protein_bind   tetracycline response element: contains seven copies of the tetracycline operator tetO tetracycline repressor TetR
   2684..2701    +  misc_feature   MCS (fragment): pUC18/19 multiple cloning site
   2706..2744    +  promoter       minimal CMV promoter: human cytomegalovirus (CMV) immediate early promoter
   2850..4610    +  CDS            ASB2: ASB2_HUMAN - Experimental evidence at protein level: Swiss-Prot protein existence level 1. [Isoform 2]: Involved in myogenic differentiation and targets filamin FLNB for proteasomal degradation but not filamin FLNA. From Homo sapiens (Human).
   4626..4644    +  misc_feature   MCS (fragment): pBluescript multiple cloning site
   4644..5232    +  misc_feature   WPRE: woodchuck hepatitis virus posttranscriptional regulatory element
   5169..5750    +  CDS            nef (fragment): NEF_HV1H2 - Experimental evidence at protein level: Swiss-Prot protein existence level 1. Extracellular Nef protein targets CD4(+) T-lymphocytes for apoptosis by interacting with CXCR4 surface receptors. From Human immunodeficiency virus type 1 group M subtype B (isolate HXB2) (HIV-1).
   5757..5937    +  LTR            5' LTR (truncated): truncated 5' long terminal repeat (LTR) from HIV-1
   5969..6193    +  polyA_signal   bGH poly(A) signal: bovine growth hormone polyadenylation signal
   6197..6218    +  promoter       SV40 promoter (fragment): SV40 enhancer and early promoter
   6239..6667    +  rep_origin     f1 ori (sequence partly withheld): f1 bacteriophage origin of replication; arrow indicates direction of (+) strand synthesis
   6681..7010    +  promoter       SV40 promoter: SV40 enhancer and early promoter
   7058..7105    +  promoter       EM7 promoter: synthetic bacterial promoter&nbsp
   7124..7498    +  CDS            BleoR: antibiotic-binding protein; Sh ble from Streptoalloteichus hindustanus; confers resistance to bleomycin, phleomycin, and Zeocin™
   7508..7633    +  CDS            ble (fragment): BLE_KLEPN - Experimental evidence at protein level: Swiss-Prot protein existence level 1. Binding protein with a strong affinity to the bleomycin family of antibiotics. Binds to CL990; an antimitotic-antibiotic compound. From Klebsiella pneumoniae.
   7628..7749    +  polyA_signal   SV40 poly(A) signal: SV40 polyadenylation signal
   7822..7838    -  protein_bind   lac operator: The lac repressor binds to the lac operator to inhibit transcription in E. coli. This inhibition can be relieved by adding lactose or isopropyl-β-D-thiogalactopyranoside (IPTG). lac repressor encoded by lacI
   7846..7876    -  promoter       lac promoter: promoter for the E. coli lac operon
   7891..7912    -  protein_bind   CAP binding site: CAP binding activates transcription in the presence of cAMP. E. coli catabolite activator protein
   7925..8017    -  CDS            lacI (fragment): lac repressor; lacI; The lac repressor binds to the lac operator to inhibit transcription in E. coli. This inhibition can be relieved by adding lactose or isopropyl-β-D-thiogalactopyranoside (IPTG).
   8200..8788    -  rep_origin     ori: high-copy-number ColE1/pMB1/pBR322/pUC origin of replication
   8959..9819    -  CDS            AmpR: β-lactamase; bla; confers resistance to ampicillin, carbenicillin, and related antibiotics
   9820..9924    -  promoter       AmpR promoter: bla
   9983..10035   -  misc_feature   bom (fragment): basis of mobility region from pBR322
>Addgene plasmid #207185 | pFUW-TetO-ASB2 | addgene full sequence | sequence record 414898 | Addgene NGS Result
CGATGTACGGGCCAGATATACGCGTTGACATTGATTATTGACTAGTTATTAATAGTAATCAATTACGGGG
TCATTAGTTCATAGCCCATATATGGAGTTCCGCGTTACATAACTTACGGTAAATGGCCCGCCTGGCTGAC
CGCCCAACGACCCCCGCCCATTGACGTCAATAATGACGTATGTTCCCATAGTAACGCCAATAGGGACTTT
CCATTGACGTCAATGGGTGGAGTATTTACGGTAAACTGCCCACTTGGCAGTACATCAAGTGTATCATATG
CCAAGTACGCCCCCTATTGACGTCAATGACGGTAAATGGCCCGCCTGGCATTATGCCCAGTACATGACCT
TATGGGACTTTCCTACTTGGCAGTACATCTACGTATTAGTCATCGCTATTACCATGGTGATGCGGTTTTG
GCAGTACATCAATGGGCGTGGATAGCGGTTTGACTCACGGGGATTTCCAAGTCTCCACCCCATTGACGTC
AATGGGAGTTTGTTTTGGCACCAAAATCAACGGGACTTTCCAAAATGTCGTAACAACTCCGCCCCATTGA
CGCAAATGGGCGGTAGGCGTGTACGGTGGGAGGTCTATATAAGCAGCGCGTTTTGCCTGTACTGGGTCTC
TCTGGTTAGACCAGATCTGAGCCTGGGAGCTCTCTGGCTAACTAGGGAACCCACTGCTTAAGCCTCAATA
AAGCTTGCCTTGAGTGCTTCAAGTAGTGTGTGCCCGTCTGTTGTGTGACTCTGGTAACTAGAGATCCCTC
AGACCCTTTTAGTCAGTGTGGAAAATCTCTAGCAGTGGCGCCCGAACAGGGACTTGAAAGCGAAAGGGAA
ACCAGAGGAGCTCTCTCGACGCAGGACTCGGCTTGCTGAAGCGCGCACGGCAAGAGGCGAGGGGCGGCGA
CTGGTGAGTACGCCAAAAATTTTGACTAGCGGAGGCTAGAAGGAGAGAGATGGGTGCGAGAGCGTCAGTA
TTAAGCGGGGGAGAATTAGATCGCGATGGGAAAAAATTCGGTTAAGGCCAGGGGGAAAGAAAAAATATAA
ATTAAAACATATAGTATGGGCAAGCAGGGAGCTAGAACGATTCGCAGTTAATCCTGGCCTGTTAGAAACA
TCAGAAGGCTGTAGACAAATACTGGGACAGCTACAACCATCCCTTCAGACAGGATCAGAAGAACTTAGAT
CATTATATAATACAGTAGCAACCCTCTATTGTGTGCATCAAAGGATAGAGATAAAAGACACCAAGGAAGC
TTTAGACAAGATAGAGGAAGAGCAAAACAAAAGTAAGACCACCGCACAGCAAGCGGCCGCTGATCTTCAG
ACCTGGAGGAGGAGATATGAGGGACAATTGGAGAAGTGAATTATATAAATATAAAGTAGTAAAAATTGAA
CCATTAGGAGTAGCACCCACCAAGGCAAAGAGAAGAGTGGTGCAGAGAGAAAAAAGAGCAGTGGGAATAG
GAGCTTTGTTCCTTGGGTTCTTGGGAGCAGCAGGAAGCACTATGGGCGCAGCGTCAATGACGCTGACGGT
ACAGGCCAGACAATTATTGTCTGGTATAGTGCAGCAGCAGAACAATTTGCTGAGGGCTATTGAGGCGCAA
CAGCATCTGTTGCAACTCACAGTCTGGGGCATCAAGCAGCTCCAGGCAAGAATCCTGGCTGTGGAAAGAT
ACCTAAAGGATCAACAGCTCCTGGGGATTTGGGGTTGCTCTGGAAAACTCATTTGCACCACTGCTGTGCC
TTGGAATGCTAGTTGGAGTAATAAATCTCTGGAACAGATTTGGAATCACACGACCTGGATGGAGTGGGAC
AGAGAAATTAACAATTACACAAGCTTAATACACTCCTTAATTGAAGAATCGCAAAACCAGCAAGAAAAGA
ATGAACAAGAATTATTGGAATTAGATAAATGGGCAAGTTTGTGGAATTGGTTTAACATAACAAATTGGCT
GTGGTATATAAAATTATTCATAATGATAGTAGGAGGCTTGGTAGGTTTAAGAATAGTTTTTGCTGTACTT
TCTATAGTGAATAGAGTTAGGCAGGGATATTCACCATTATCGTTTCAGACCCACCTCCCAACCCCGAGGG
GACCCGACAGGCCCGAAGGAATAGAAGAAGAAGGTGGAGAGAGAGACAGAGACAGATCCATTCGATTAGT
GAACGGATCGGCACTGCGTGCGCCAATTCTGCAGACAAATGGCAGTATTCATCCACAATTTTAAAAGAAA
AGGGGGGATTGGGGGGTACAGTGCAGGGGAAAGAATAGTAGACATAATAGCAACAGACATACAAACTAAA
GAATTACAAAAACAAATTACAAAAATTCAAAATTTTCGGGTTTATTACAGGGACAGCAGAGATCCAGTTT
GGTTAGATCTCGAGTTTACCACTCCCTATCAGTGATAGAGAAAAGTGAAAGTCGAGTTTACCACTCCCTA
TCAGTGATAGAGAAAAGTGAAAGTCGAGTTTACCACTCCCTATCAGTGATAGAGAAAAGTGAAAGTCGAG
TTTACCACTCCCTATCAGTGATAGAGAAAAGTGAAAGTCGAGTTTACCACTCCCTATCAGTGATAGAGAA
AAGTGAAAGTCGAGTTTACCACTCCCTATCAGTGATAGAGAAAAGTGAAAGTCGAGTTTACCACTCCCTA
TCAGTGATAGAGAAAAGTGAAAGTCGAGCTCGGTACCCGGGTCGAGGTAGGCGTGTACGGTGGGAGGCCT
ATATAAGCAGAGCTCGTTTAGTGAACCGTCAGATCGCCTGGAGACGCCATCCACGCTGTTTTGACCTCCA
TAGAAGACACCGGGACCGATCCAGCCTCCGCGGCCCCGAATTCACCGGTATGACCCGCTTCTCCTATGCA
GAGTACTTTTCCCTCTTTCACTCCTGCTCTGCACCCTCCAGGTCCACTGCACCTCCTGAGAGTTCGCCGG
CCCGGGCCCCAATGGGCTTGTTCCAAGGGGTCATGCAGAAATACAGCAGCAGCTTGTTCAAGACCTCCCA
GCTGGCGCCTGCGGACCCCTTGATAAAGGCCATCAAGGATGGCGATGAAGAGGCCTTGAAGACCATGATC
AAGGAAGGGAAGAATCTCGCAGAGCCCAACAAGGAGGGCTGGCTGCCGCTGCACGAGGCCGCATACTATG
GCCAGGTGGGCTGCCTGAAAGTCCTGCAGCGAGCGTACCCAGGGACCATCGACCAGCGCACCCTGCAGGA
GGAAACAGCCGTTTACTTGGCAACGTGCAGGGGCCACCTGGACTGTCTCCTGTCACTGCTCCAAGCAGGG
GCAGAGCCGGACATCTCCAACAAATCCCGAGAGACACCGCTCTACAAAGCCTGCGAGCGCAAGAACGCGG
AGGCCGTGAAGATTCTGGTGCAGCACAACGCAGACACCAACCACCGCTGCAACCGCGGCTGGACCGCTCT
GCACGAGTCTGTGTCTCGCAATGACCTGGAGGTCATGCAGATCCTGGTGAGCGGAGGAGCCAAGGTGGAA
TCCAAGAACGCCTACGGCATCACCCCCTTGTTCGTGGCCGCCCAGAGTGGACAGTTGGAGGCCTTGAGGT
TCTTAGCCAAGTACGGTGCTGACATCAACACGCAGGCCAGCGACAACGCGTCTGCCCTCTACGAGGCCTG
CAAGAATGAGCATGAGGAGGTGGTGGAGTTTCTGCTGTCACAGGGTGCCGACGCCAACAAGACCAACAAG
GACGGCTTGCTCCCGCTGCACATCGCCTCCAAGAAGGGCAACTACAGGATCGTGCAGATGCTGCTGCCGG
TGACCAGCCGCACGCGCATACGCCGTAGCGGCGTCAGTCCGCTGCACCTGGCGGCCGAGCGCAACCACGA
CGAGGTGCTGGAGGCGCTGCTGAGCGCGCGCTTCGACGTGAACACGCCGCTGGCGCCCGAGCGCGCGCGC
CTCTACGAAGACCGGCGCAGCTCCGCGCTGTACTTCGCGGTGGTCAACAACAACGTGTACGCCACCGAGC
TGCTGCTGCAACACGGCGCCGACCCCAACCGCGACGTCATCAGCCCCTTGCTCGTGGCCATCCGCCACGG
CTGCCTGCGCACAATGCAGCTGCTGCTGGACCACGGCGCGAACATCGACGCCTATATCGCCACGCACCCC
ACCGCCTTCCCCGCCACCATCATGTTCGCCATGAAGTGCCTGTCGCTGCTCAAGTTCCTCATGGACCTGG
GCTGCGACGGCGAGCCCTGCTTCTCATGCCTCTACGGCAACGGCCCGCACCCGCCGGCCCCGCAGCCCTC
CAGCAGGTTCAACGACGCGCCCGCGGCCGACAAGGAGCCCAGCGTGGTGCAGTTCTGTGAGTTCGTATCT
GCCCCAGAGGTGAGCCGCTGGGCGGGGCCCATCATCGATGTCCTCCTGGACTACGTGGGCAACGTGCAGC
TCTGCTCGCGGCTGAAGGAACACATCGACAGCTTTGAGGACTGGGCCGTCATCAAGGAGAAGGCAGAACC
TCCAAGACCTCTGGCTCACCTTTGCCGACTGCGGGTTCGAAAGGCCATTGGGAAATACCGTATAAAACTC
CTAGACACCTTGCCGCTCCCAGGCAGGCTGATTAGATACCTGAAATACGAGAACACCCAGTAAGCTAGCT
TCGAAGATATCAAGCTTATCGATAATCAACCTCTGGATTACAAAATTTGTGAAAGATTGACTGGTATTCT
TAACTATGTTGCTCCTTTTACGCTATGTGGATACGCTGCTTTAATGCCTTTGTATCATGCTATTGCTTCC
CGTATGGCTTTCATTTTCTCCTCCTTGTATAAATCCTGGTTGCTGTCTCTTTATGAGGAGTTGTGGCCCG
TTGTCAGGCAACGTGGCGTGGTGTGCACTGTGTTTGCTGACGCAACCCCCACTGGTTGGGGCATTGCCAC
CACCTGTCAGCTCCTTTCCGGGACTTTCGCTTTCCCCCTCCCTATTGCCACGGCGGAACTCATCGCCGCC
TGCCTTGCCCGCTGCTGGACAGGGGCTCGGCTGTTGGGCACTGACAATTCCGTGGTGTTGTCGGGGAAAT
CATCGTCCTTTCCTTGGCTGCTCGCCTGTGTTGCCACCTGGATTCTGCGCGGGACGTCCTTCTGCTACGT
CCCTTCGGCCCTCAATCCAGCGGACCTTCCTTCCCGCGGCCTGCTGCCGGCTCTGCGGCCTCTTCCGCGT
CTTCGCCTTCGCCCTCAGACGAGTCGGATCTCCCTTTGGGCCGCCTCCCCGCATCGATACCGTCGACCTC
GAGACCTAGAAAAACATGGAGCAATCACAAGTAGCAATACAGCAGCTACCAATGCTGATTGTGCCTGGCT
AGAAGCACAAGAGGAGGAGGAGGTGGGTTTTCCAGTCACACCTCAGGTACCTTTAAGACCAATGACTTAC
AAGGCAGCTGTAGATCTTAGCCACTTTTTAAAAGAAAAGGGGGGACTGGAAGGGCTAATTCACTCCCAAC
GAAGACAAGATATCCTTGATCTGTGGATCTACCACACACAAGGCTACTTCCCTGATTGGCAGAACTACAC
ACCAGGGCCAGGGATCAGATATCCACTGACCTTTGGATGGTGCTACAAGCTAGTACCAGTTGAGCAAGAG
AAGGTAGAAGAAGCCAATGAAGGAGAGAACACCCGCTTGTTACACCCTGTGAGCCTGCATGGGATGGATG
ACCCGGAGAGAGAAGTATTAGAGTGGAGGTTTGACAGCCGCCTAGCATTTCATCACATGGCCCGAGAGCT
GCATCCGGACTGTACTGGGTCTCTCTGGTTAGACCAGATCTGAGCCTGGGAGCTCTCTGGCTAACTAGGG
AACCCACTGCTTAAGCCTCAATAAAGCTTGCCTTGAGTGCTTCAAGTAGTGTGTGCCCGTCTGTTGTGTG
ACTCTGGTAACTAGAGATCCCTCAGACCCTTTTAGTCAGTGTGGAAAATCTCTAGCAGGGCCCGTTTAAA
CCCGCTGATCAGCCTCGACTGTGCCTTCTAGTTGCCAGCCATCTGTTGTTTGCCCCTCCCCCGTGCCTTC
CTTGACCCTGGAAGGTGCCACTCCCACTGTCCTTTCCTAATAAAATGAGGAAATTGCATCGCATTGTCTG
AGTAGGTGTCATTCTATTCTGGGGGGTGGGGTGGGGCAGGACAGCAAGGGGGAGGATTGGGAAGACAATA
GCAGGCATGCTGGGGATGCGGTGGGCTCTATGGCTTCTGAGGCGGAAAGAACCAGCTGGGGCTCTAGGGG
GTATCCCC
[124 nt withheld, positions 6239-6362]
C
[91 nt withheld, positions 6364-6454]
A
[49 nt withheld, positions 6456-6504]
CCTTTGACGTTGGAGTCCACGTTCTTT
[37 nt withheld, positions 6532-6568]
ACCCTATCTCGGTCTATTCTTTTGATTTATAAGGGATTTTGCCGATTTCGGCCTATTGGTTAAAAAATGA
GCTGATTTAACAAAAATTTAACGCGAATTAATTCTGTGGAATGTGTGTCAGTTAGGGTGTGGAAAGTCCC
CAGGCTCCCCAGCAGGCAGAAGTATGCAAAGCATGCATCTCAATTAGTCAGCAACCAGGTGTGGAAAGTC
CCCAGGCTCCCCAGCAGGCAGAAGTATGCAAAGCATGCATCTCAATTAGTCAGCAACCATAGTCCCGCCC
CTAACTCCGCCCATCCCGCCCCTAACTCCGCCCAGTTCCGCCCATTCTCCGCCCCATGGCTGACTAATTT
TTTTTATTTATGCAGAGGCCGAGGCCGCCTCTGCCTCTGAGCTATTCCAGAAGTAGTGAGGAGGCTTTTT
TGGAGGCCTAGGCTTTTGCAAAAAGCTCCCGGGAGCTTGTATATCCATTTTCGGATCTGATCAGCACGTG
TTGACAATTAATCATCGGCATAGTATATCGGCATAGTATAATACGACAAGGTGAGGAACTAAACCATGGC
CAAGTTGACCAGTGCCGTTCCGGTGCTCACCGCGCGCGACGTCGCCGGAGCGGTCGAGTTCTGGACCGAC
CGGCTCGGGTTCTCCCGGGACTTCGTGGAGGACGACTTCGCCGGTGTGGTCCGGGACGACGTGACCCTGT
TCATCAGCGCGGTCCAGGACCAGGTGGTGCCGGACAACACCCTGGCCTGGGTGTGGGTGCGCGGCCTGGA
CGAGCTGTACGCCGAGTGGTCGGAGGTCGTGTCCACGAACTTCCGGGACGCCTCCGGGCCGGCCATGACC
GAGATCGGCGAGCAGCCGTGGGGGCGGGAGTTCGCCCTGCGCGACCCGGCCGGCAACTGCGTGCACTTCG
TGGCCGAGGAGCAGGACTGACACGTGCTACGAGATTTCGATTCCACCGCCGCCTTCTATGAAAGGTTGGG
CTTCGGAATCGTTTTCCGGGACGCCGGCTGGATGATCCTCCAGCGCGGGGATCTCATGCTGGAGTTCTTC
GCCCACCCCAACTTGTTTATTGCAGCTTATAATGGTTACAAATAAAGCAATAGCATCACAAATTTCACAA
ATAAAGCATTTTTTTCACTGCATTCTAGTTGTGGTTTGTCCAAACTCATCAATGTATCTTATCATGTCTG
TATACCGTCGACCTCTAGCTAGAGCTTGGCGTAATCATGGTCATAGCTGTTTCCTGTGTGAAATTGTTAT
CCGCTCACAATTCCACACAACATACGAGCCGGAAGCATAAAGTGTAAAGCCTGGGGTGCCTAATGAGTGA
GCTAACTCACATTAATTGCGTTGCGCTCACTGCCCGCTTTCCAGTCGGGAAACCTGTCGTGCCAGCTGCA
TTAATGAATCGGCCAACGCGCGGGGAGAGGCGGTTTGCGTATTGGGCGCTCTTCCGCTTCCTCGCTCACT
GACTCGCTGCGCTCGGTCGTTCGGCTGCGGCGAGCGGTATCAGCTCACTCAAAGGCGGTAATACGGTTAT
CCACAGAATCAGGGGATAACGCAGGAAAGAACATGTGAGCAAAAGGCCAGCAAAAGGCCAGGAACCGTAA
AAAGGCCGCGTTGCTGGCGTTTTTCCATAGGCTCCGCCCCCCTGACGAGCATCACAAAAATCGACGCTCA
AGTCAGAGGTGGCGAAACCCGACAGGACTATAAAGATACCAGGCGTTTCCCCCTGGAAGCTCCCTCGTGC
GCTCTCCTGTTCCGACCCTGCCGCTTACCGGATACCTGTCCGCCTTTCTCCCTTCGGGAAGCGTGGCGCT
TTCTCATAGCTCACGCTGTAGGTATCTCAGTTCGGTGTAGGTCGTTCGCTCCAAGCTGGGCTGTGTGCAC
GAACCCCCCGTTCAGCCCGACCGCTGCGCCTTATCCGGTAACTATCGTCTTGAGTCCAACCCGGTAAGAC
ACGACTTATCGCCACTGGCAGCAGCCACTGGTAACAGGATTAGCAGAGCGAGGTATGTAGGCGGTGCTAC
AGAGTTCTTGAAGTGGTGGCCTAACTACGGCTACACTAGAAGAACAGTATTTGGTATCTGCGCTCTGCTG
AAGCCAGTTACCTTCGGAAAAAGAGTTGGTAGCTCTTGATCCGGCAAACAAACCACCGCTGGTAGCGGTG
GTTTTTTTGTTTGCAAGCAGCAGATTACGCGCAGAAAAAAAGGATCTCAAGAAGATCCTTTGATCTTTTC
TACGGGGTCTGACGCTCAGTGGAACGAAAACTCACGTTAAGGGATTTTGGTCATGAGATTATCAAAAAGG
ATCTTCACCTAGATCCTTTTAAATTAAAAATGAAGTTTTAAATCAATCTAAAGTATATATGAGTAAACTT
GGTCTGACAGTTACCAATGCTTAATCAGTGAGGCACCTATCTCAGCGATCTGTCTATTTCGTTCATCCAT
AGTTGCCTGACTCCCCGTCGTGTAGATAACTACGATACGGGAGGGCTTACCATCTGGCCCCAGTGCTGCA
ATGATACCGCGAGACCCACGCTCACCGGCTCCAGATTTATCAGCAATAAACCAGCCAGCCGGAAGGGCCG
AGCGCAGAAGTGGTCCTGCAACTTTATCCGCCTCCATCCAGTCTATTAATTGTTGCCGGGAAGCTAGAGT
AAGTAGTTCGCCAGTTAATAGTTTGCGCAACGTTGTTGCCATTGCTACAGGCATCGTGGTGTCACGCTCG
TCGTTTGGTATGGCTTCATTCAGCTCCGGTTCCCAACGATCAAGGCGAGTTACATGATCCCCCATGTTGT
GCAAAAAAGCGGTTAGCTCCTTCGGTCCTCCGATCGTTGTCAGAAGTAAGTTGGCCGCAGTGTTATCACT
CATGGTTATGGCAGCACTGCATAATTCTCTTACTGTCATGCCATCCGTAAGATGCTTTTCTGTGACTGGT
GAGTACTCAACCAAGTCATTCTGAGAATAGTGTATGCGGCGACCGAGTTGCTCTTGCCCGGCGTCAATAC
GGGATAATACCGCGCCACATAGCAGAACTTTAAAAGTGCTCATCATTGGAAAACGTTCTTCGGGGCGAAA
ACTCTCAAGGATCTTACCGCTGTTGAGATCCAGTTCGATGTAACCCACTCGTGCACCCAACTGATCTTCA
GCATCTTTTACTTTCACCAGCGTTTCTGGGTGAGCAAAAACAGGAAGGCAAAATGCCGCAAAAAAGGGAA
TAAGGGCGACACGGAAATGTTGAATACTCATACTCTTCCTTTTTCAATATTATTGAAGCATTTATCAGGG
TTATTGTCTCATGAGCGGATACATATTTGAATGTATTTAGAAAAATAAACAAATAGGGGTTCCGCGCACA
TTTCCCCGAAAAGTGCCACCTGACGTCGACGGATCGGGAGATCTCCCGATCCCCTATGGTGCACTCTCAG
TACAATCTGCTCTGATGCCGCATAGTTAAGCCAGTATCTGCTCCCTGCTTGTGTGTTGGAGGTCGCTGAG
TAGTGCGCGAGCAAAATTTAAGCTACAACAAGGCAAGGCTTGACCGACAATTGCATGAAGAATCTGCTTA
GGGTTAGGCGTTTTGCGCTGCTTCG
